Addgene plasmid #196790: pGG-PIP52
Purpose: Contains ARR5 promoter
Depositing lab: Marc Somssich. Depositing organization: University of Melbourne. Publication: Resolving spatially distinct phytohormone response zones in Arabidopsis thaliana roots colonized by Fusarium oxysporum. Calabria J, Wang L, Rast-Somssich MI, Chen HW, Watt M, Persson S, Andersen TG, Idnurm A, Somssich M. J Exp Bot. 2025 Jan 17:erae516. doi: 10.1093/jxb/erae516. PubMed 39823275.
Backbone
  Vector backbone: pGGA000
  Total vector size (bp): 4915
  Vector type: GreenGate (GG) Entry Vector
Growth in bacteria
  Bacterial resistance: Ampicillin, 100 μg/mL
  Growth temperature: 37°C
  Growth strain: DH5alpha
  Copy number: High Copy
Gene/Insert
  Gene/Insert name: ARABIDOPSIS RESPONSE REGULATOR 5 (alt names: ARR5; AT3G48100)
  Species: A. thaliana (mustard weed)
  Insert size (bp): 2229
  Mutation: 1591 C->G
Terms and licenses: Academic/Nonprofit Terms; Industry Terms: Not Available to Industry
Depositor comments: Please visit https://doi.org/10.1101/2022.12.20.521292 for bioRxiv preprint.
How to cite: pGG-PIP52 was a gift from Marc Somssich (Addgene plasmid # 196790 ; http://n2t.net/addgene:196790 ; RRID:Addgene_196790)
