[The description below was written by a language model from this plasmid's Addgene catalogue record and pLannotate feature annotations shown in this document.]
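Description:
pGG-PIP52 is a GreenGate entry vector built on the pGGA000 backbone, the module type that supplies the promoter (A-position) part in the GreenGate Golden Gate assembly system for plant expression constructs. It is a small, high-copy E. coli plasmid of about 4.9 kb, replicated from a ColE1/pUC-type origin and selected with ampicillin through the bla β-lactamase gene driven by its own promoter. The remaining annotated backbone elements are remnants of the cloning vector lineage: fragments of lacI, lacZα, rop and the pBR322 bom region, plus the CAP binding site, lac promoter and lac operator. None of these has a functional role in the plasmid's use as a parts donor.

The payload is a 2,229 bp fragment of the Arabidopsis thaliana ARABIDOPSIS RESPONSE REGULATOR 5 (ARR5, AT3G48100) locus, described in the record as the ARR5 promoter. The feature table does not annotate the insert itself, but an unannotated stretch between the flanking SP6 and T7 phage promoters matches the stated insert size and is presumably where it lies. The insert carries a single recorded C-to-G substitution at position 1591. The reason is not stated, although such changes are commonly made in Golden Gate systems to remove an internal type IIS restriction site.

ARR5 is a type-A response regulator that is widely used as a cytokinin-responsive gene, so its promoter can drive reporters of cytokinin signalling. The module carries no reporter or plant selection marker and is meant to be combined with other GreenGate modules into a plant transformation vector. The associated publication concerns mapping spatially distinct phytohormone response zones in Arabidopsis roots colonized by Fusarium oxysporum.
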