Features (pLannotate 1.2.2; 12 found; start..end, strand, type, name):
     96..200     +  promoter       AmpR promoter: bla
    201..1061    +  CDS            AmpR: β-lactamase; bla; confers resistance to ampicillin, carbenicillin, and related antibiotics
   1232..1820    +  rep_origin     ori: high-copy-number ColE1/pMB1/pBR322/pUC origin of replication
   2003..2095    +  CDS            lacI (fragment): lac repressor; lacI; The lac repressor binds to the lac operator to inhibit transcription in E. coli. This inhibition can be relieved by adding lactose or isopropyl-β-D-thiogalactopyranoside (IPTG).
   2108..2129    +  protein_bind   CAP binding site: CAP binding activates transcription in the presence of cAMP. E. coli catabolite activator protein
   2144..2174    +  promoter       lac promoter: promoter for the E. coli lac operon
   2182..2198    +  protein_bind   lac operator: The lac repressor binds to the lac operator to inhibit transcription in E. coli. This inhibition can be relieved by adding lactose or isopropyl-β-D-thiogalactopyranoside (IPTG). lac repressor encoded by lacI
   2212..2230    +  promoter       SP6 promoter: promoter for bacteriophage SP6 RNA polymerase
   4501..4519    -  promoter       T7 promoter: promoter for bacteriophage T7 RNA polymerase
   4521..4673    +  CDS            lacZα (fragment): LacZα fragment of β-galactosidase; lacZ fragment
   4679..4778    -  misc_feature   bom (fragment): basis of mobility region from pBR322
   4880..1       -  CDS            rop (fragment) (across the origin): Rop protein, which maintains plasmids at low copy number; rop
>Addgene plasmid #196790 | pGG-PIP52 | addgene full sequence | sequence record 396357 | Addgene NGS Result
GACGAAAGGGCCTCGTGATACGCCTATTTTTATAGGTTAATGTCATGATAATAATGGTTTCTTAGACGTC
AGGTGGCACTTTTCGGGGAAATGTGCGCGGAACCCCTATTTGTTTATTTTTCTAAATACATTCAAATATG
TATCCGCTCATGAGACAATAACCCTGATAAATGCTTCAATAATATTGAAAAAGGAAGAGTATGAGTATTC
AACATTTCCGTGTCGCCCTTATTCCCTTTTTTGCGGCATTTTGCCTTCCTGTTTTTGCTCACCCAGAAAC
GCTGGTGAAAGTAAAAGATGCTGAAGATCAGTTGGGTGCACGAGTGGGTTACATCGAACTGGATCTCAAC
AGCGGTAAGATCCTTGAGAGTTTTCGCCCCGAAGAACGTTTTCCAATGATGAGCACTTTTAAAGTTCTGC
TATGTGGCGCGGTATTATCCCGTATTGACGCCGGGCAAGAGCAACTCGGTCGCCGCATACACTATTCTCA
GAATGACTTGGTTGAGTACTCACCAGTCACAGAAAAGCATCTTACGGATGGCATGACAGTAAGAGAATTA
TGCAGTGCTGCCATAACCATGAGTGATAACACTGCGGCCAACTTACTTCTGACAACGATCGGAGGACCGA
AGGAGCTAACCGCTTTTTTGCACAACATGGGGGATCATGTAACTCGCCTTGATCGTTGGGAACCGGAGCT
GAATGAAGCCATACCAAACGACGAGCGTGACACCACGATGCCTGTAGCAATGGCAACAACGTTGCGCAAA
CTATTAACTGGCGAACTACTTACTCTAGCTTCCCGGCAACAATTAATAGACTGGATGGAGGCGGATAAAG
TTGCAGGACCACTTCTGCGCTCGGCCCTTCCGGCTGGCTGGTTTATTGCTGATAAATCTGGAGCCGGTGA
GCGTGGCTCTCGAGGTATCATTGCAGCACTGGGGCCAGATGGTAAGCCCTCCCGTATCGTAGTTATCTAC
ACGACGGGGAGTCAGGCAACTATGGATGAACGAAATAGACAGATCGCTGAGATAGGTGCCTCACTGATTA
AGCATTGGTAACTGTCAGACCAAGTTTACTCATATATACTTTAGATTGATTTAAAACTTCATTTTTAATT
TAAAAGGATCTAGGTGAAGATCCTTTTTGATAATCTCATGACCAAAATCCCTTAACGTGAGTTTTCGTTC
CACTGAGCGTCAGACCCCGTAGAAAAGATCAAAGGATCTTCTTGAGATCCTTTTTTTCTGCGCGTAATCT
GCTGCTTGCAAACAAAAAAACCACCGCTACCAGCGGTGGTTTGTTTGCCGGATCAAGAGCTACCAACTCT
TTTTCCGAAGGTAACTGGCTTCAGCAGAGCGCAGATACCAAATACTGTTCTTCTAGTGTAGCCGTAGTTA
GGCCACCACTTCAAGAACTCTGTAGCACCGCCTACATACCTCGCTCTGCTAATCCTGTTACCAGTGGCTG
CTGCCAGTGGCGATAAGTCGTGTCTTACCGGGTTGGACTCAAGACGATAGTTACCGGATAAGGCGCAGCG
GTCGGGCTGAACGGGGGGTTCGTGCACACAGCCCAGCTTGGAGCGAACGACCTACACCGAACTGAGATAC
CTACAGCGTGAGCTATGAGAAAGCGCCACGCTTCCCGAAGGGAGAAAGGCGGACAGGTATCCGGTAAGCG
GCAGGGTCGGAACAGGAGAGCGCACGAGGGAGCTTCCAGGGGGAAACGCCTGGTATCTTTATAGTCCTGT
CGGGTTTCGCCACCTCTGACTTGAGCGTCGATTTTTGTGATGCTCGTCAGGGGGGCGGAGCCTATGGAAA
AACGCCAGCAACGCGGCCTTTTTACGGTTCCTGGCCTTTTGCTGGCCTTTTGCTCACATGTTCTTTCCTG
CGTTATCCCCTGATTCTGTGGATAACCGTATTACCGCCTTTGAGTGAGCTGATACCGCTCGCCGCAGCCG
AACGACCGAGCGCAGCGAGTCAGTGAGCGAGGAAGCGGAAGAGCGCCCAATACGCAAACCGCCTCTCCCC
GCGCGTTGGCCGATTCATTAATGCAGCTGGCACGACAGGTTTCCCGACTGGAAAGCGGGCAGTGAGCGCA
ACGCAATTAATGTGAGTTAGCTCACTCATTAGGCACCCCAGGCTTTACACTTTATGCTTCCGGCTCGTAT
GTTGTGTGGAATTGTGAGCGGATAACAATTTCACACGAGCTATTTAGGTGACACTATAGAAGTGAAGCTT
GGTCTCAACCTATATGATTTTTTCAAAAGAAAACACCATTTAGTCTAAAATGTATTTGACAAAAAAAAAA
GTCTAAAATGTAAATTCACTAAGCAACAAAAACAAAATTGTAAGCTGTAATAATCTTGTACATTTATAGA
TAATTATTAAATAATTTCAGATATATAATCAATGAATGATGAATAACAATTGAATATAAGTAATTCAGTT
ACTCACGATTATTTATAGAATAGGAGAATTCATAAAATAAATCGAGTATTTGTAATCCATAACTTAAAAT
TTCTATATCAAAAGATTACGTACGTAGAGAAATCAAAATTTGGACCCCGAATATAATTTTGAATAATCAT
ATATTAGCTTATTGATTCTCATTTTATAACATTTTCCTTTGTCATATAGTGAAATTGAGACACACACAAA
GAAAAGATTTTTTTTTTTAAGTATAATACAAGAACATTTTTATTTAGACCATGCTAACATCTTCCCAATT
TTATCAGATGTCCCAAAAGAACCTAATACAACAACATGCATGTACCAATTCATATCACATAGACAGTTAA
CACGAAAGTTCGTTGGTTTTTGTAAGGAAACCAATAAAGCATATTTGTCTTCAGCCTCTCATACTATTTG
AGAGGTAAAAACCGAGACGATTAGGATTATTCTTTATAGAATGTTTTGGTGCCTAACAAATTTTACTGGC
ATTTCTTTTTTTTGCCATAAACTGTTAAGAGGTTTATTTATGAATTGTTAACTTAATTTCTTTGATCAAA
CAATAGTAAGTTCTATAAATGTATCTTGTGATCTTTGACTATGATAGACACTAAGCTCGGACTCATGTAC
ATAGCCAAAACACTCATATATATTAAAACAATAATTTCATCGGTAAACTCATGTTGTTTCCAAATATACA
AGTAGAGAAAACGTGTAGACTTACTCTGAAGGGACACGCATATACATACTGATAAACAACCATCATGGAG
AAATCCGAGCCGTTTCTCTGCAAGCCAAACCAAATTTGACATATATAGTAAGGTCATGTGCTCTATACAC
CTAGTACCTCACATTCATTTGATATCTCCTCTAGAGATACATCGATCATAGTCATATTTTCAGCTTTCAA
TGATGATTTAGTCATTACCATTCTTGAAATATATTGGTCGAGTTTAGTCCATAGATCTTCGATCCTGTCG
TGACAAAGCCTTCCATCAATTGTCAAAAGATCTCTCACGTGTGGAAATACTCGATGCGTGTTGCTAAATA
TGTGAATAAAAGAACGCCAAATTTATAGAAAAAGCGAATTAAAATTCAAGTAAACATATGAATATTTTTC
AAGAAAAGTGAATTGAAATTTTATTTTCATGAAAACTTACTATTTTTTTTTTTTTTTTTGAACACTCATG
AAAACTTACTATTAACTCATCAATCTTATGCCATTCGACCACGATCGATAGTAGAGGCAACTATTATGGT
ACAGTTACGAGATGGACAAACAACAATAACTTGAAAAATAATGATTTTTTGTTTTGTTTCTAGAAATATA
CACATACGGATCTTGAATTTATCTGATTGCGCAACTAGAGATATCAACATTGAAATTCATTCGCCCAAAT
AGTCAATCTGGCGGTCACATGTCAGCTAACTTTTCCAACAATGTTCATTAATTAATTAACAATCTCAAAG
ATTTTGTAGATTGAAATACAAATCTTCTCTCTGTGGTACATTTCTTGAAAAATGGGAAAATCAAGAAAGT
ATCGAAAATGTACAAAAATAAAAAGAAATGAATCAAAGTAGCCATGATCTTGACAACAATAATCGAGAGA
GATCGTCATGATACGATTTCCCTCATCCAAAATTGATTTTATTTCCCTTCCCAAATCAAACATATCATAT
GATTTCACCACTCACCATTACTTGACTATTCTCAACAAAAAAAATATTAAAAAACTTTATGACTTTGATT
TTATTTTTATTTGAAGTTTAGCCAAAATTTGAAAATATGACTTTTGAGAAGAAAACAGAATAAACAAATA
ATTAGCCACGCGCTATCAGACAGACAAAATCCCACAGATATGCAAAGATCTCTCAGAATCCTCTCCCCAT
ATCATATTTTTCTCTTTTCCCTCTCCTTCTTTCTTCCTTTATAAATCCATTTATTCTCCTCTCATCTCTC
AGCAAAATCAAATCCTCATAGTTGATTCTCTCTATCTCTCTCACGAGTCACGATCCTACTCTTCTTGATA
ACATGAGACCGAATTCTCGCCCTATAGTGAGTCGTATTACCTGGCCGTCGTTTTACAACGTCGTGACTGG
GAAAACCCTGGCGTTACCCAACTTAATCGCCTTGCAGCACATCCCCCTTTCGCCAGCTGGCGTAATAGCG
AAGAGGCCCGCACCGATCGCCCTTCCCAACAGTTGCGCAGCCTGAATGGCGAATGGCGCCTGATGCGGTA
TTTTCTCCTTACGCATCTGTGCGGTATTTCACACCGCATATGGTGCACTCTCAGTACAATCTGCTCTGAT
GCCGCATAGTTAAGCCAGCCCCGACACCCGCCAACACCCGCTGACGCGCCCTGACGGGCTTGTCTGCTCC
CGGCATCCGCTTACAGACAAGCTGTGACCGTCTCCGGGAGCTGCATGTGTCAGAGGTTTTCACCGTCATC
ACCGAAACGCGCGA
